>Addgene plasmid #64905 | pHL 275 | addgene partial sequence | sequence record 112498 | Neo-R 5'-GCCCAGTCATAGCCGAATAG-3'
ATCCACCTTGTTCATCATGCGAAACGATCCTCATCCTGTCTCTTGATCAGATCTTGATCCCCTGCGCCAT
CAGATCCTTGGCGGCAAGAAAGCCATCCAGTTTACTTTGCAGGGCTTCCCAACCTTACCAGAGGGCGCCC
CAGCTGGCAATTCCGACGTCTCGAACTGCAGGTCGACTGATCCATAAATGTGAGCGGATAACATTGACAT
TGTGAGCGGATAACAAGATACTGGTACCTAAGGAGGAAAAAAAATGGTGAGCAAGGGCGAGGAGCTGTTC
ACCGGGGTGGTGCCCATCCTGGTCGAGCTGGACGGCGACGTAAACGGCCACAGGTTCAGCGTGTCCGGCG
AGGGCGAGGGCGATGCCACCTACGGCAAGCTGACCCTGAAGTTCATCTGCACCACCGGCAAGCTGCCCGT
GCCCTGGCCCACCCTCGTGACCACCCTGACCTGGGGCGTGCAGTGCTTCAGCCGCTACCCCGACCACATG
AAGCAGCACGACTTCTTCAAGTCCGCCATGCCCGAAGGCTACGTCCAGGAGCGTACCATCTTCTTCAAGG
ACGACGGCAACTACAAGACCCGCGCCGAGGTGAAGTTCGAGGGCGACACCCTGGTGAACCGCATCGAGCT
GAAGGGCATCGACTTCAAGGAGGACGGCAACATCCTGGGGCACAAGCTGGAGTACAACTACATCAGCCAC
AACGTCTATATCACCGCCGACAAGCAGAAGAACGGCATCAAGGCCCACTTCAAGATCCGCCACAACATCG
AGGACGGCAGCGTGCAGCTCGCCGACCACTACCAGCAGAACACCC
