[The description below was written by a language model from this plasmid's Addgene catalogue record.]
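Description:
pHL 275 is a bacterial expression and synthetic-biology plasmid for E. coli, catalogued as an empty backbone of roughly 3 kb. It is built from modular parts of the pZ vector system: a ColE1 origin of replication, which maintains it at high copy number, and a kanamycin resistance marker for selection. No feature table accompanies the record, so the order and orientation of the elements can only be inferred from the one-line purpose statement.

The expression cassette consists of the PLlacO-1 promoter driving a cyan fluorescent protein (cfp) reporter through a defined ribosome binding site designated st7, followed by the T1 transcriptional terminator. PLlacO-1 is a synthetic hybrid promoter in which lac operator sites are placed within a phage lambda PL-derived promoter. This gives strong transcription that is tightly repressed by LacI and induced with IPTG in hosts that supply the repressor, and the record does not indicate that lacI is carried on the plasmid itself. The T1 terminator stops transcription downstream of cfp and insulates the cassette from the rest of the backbone. The cfp coding sequence is noted as derived from a plasmid made by another laboratory.

Although it already expresses a reporter, the plasmid is listed as an empty backbone, which suggests it serves as a parental or reference construct into which test sequences can be inserted. The associated publication concerns quantitative characterisation of gene regulation by Rho-dependent transcription termination. A tunable promoter with a fluorescent readout would fit such measurements, though the record does not spell out the plasmid's exact role in that work.
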