Addgene plasmid #64905: pHL 275
Purpose: (Empty Backbone) KanR + ColE1 + PLlacO-1::RBS(st7):cfp::T1 terminator
Depositing lab: Han Lim. Depositing organization: University of California, Berkeley. Publication: Quantitative characterization of gene regulation by Rho dependent transcription termination. Hussein R, Lee TY, Lim HN. Biochim Biophys Acta. 2015 May 14;1849(8):940-954. doi: 10.1016/j.bbagrm.2015.05.003. PubMed 25982507.
Backbone
  Vector backbone: ColE (from pZ system) + KanR
  Backbone size (bp): 3000
  Vector type: Bacterial Expression, Synthetic Biology ; E. coli
Growth in bacteria
  Bacterial resistance: Kanamycin, 50 μg/mL
  Growth temperature: 37°C
  Growth strain: XL1 Blue
  Copy number: High Copy
Gene/Insert
  Sequencing primers: 5′ CAGTCATAGCCGAATAGCCT
Resource information
  A portion of this plasmid was derived from a plasmid made by: cfp is from Tsein Lab
Terms and licenses: Academic/Nonprofit Terms; Industry Terms: Not Available to Industry
How to cite: pHL 275 was a gift from Han Lim (Addgene plasmid # 64905 ; http://n2t.net/addgene:64905 ; RRID:Addgene_64905)
